>Addgene plasmid #161812 | pGEX4-4T-1 BCP1 NTase | addgene full sequence | sequence record 319427 | Addgene NGS Result
TTATCGACTGCACGGTGCACCAATGCTTCTGGCGTCAGGCAGCCATCGGAAGCTGTGGTATGGCTGTGCA
GGTCGTAAATCACTGCATAATTCGTGTCGCTCAAGGCGCACTCCCGTTCTGGATAATGTTTTTTGCGCCG
ACATCATAACGGTTCTGGCAAATATTCTGAAATGAGCTGTTGACAATTAATCATCGGCTCGTATAATGTG
TGGAATTGTGAGCGGATAACAATTTCACACAGGAAACAGTATTCATGTCCCCTATACTAGGTTATTGGAA
AATTAAGGGCCTTGTGCAACCCACTCGACTTCTTTTGGAATATCTTGAAGAAAAATATGAAGAGCATTTG
TATGAGCGCGATGAAGGTGATAAATGGCGAAACAAAAAGTTTGAATTGGGTTTGGAGTTTCCCAATCTTC
CTTATTATATTGATGGTGATGTTAAATTAACACAGTCTATGGCCATCATACGTTATATAGCTGACAAGCA
CAACATGTTGGGTGGTTGTCCAAAAGAGCGTGCAGAGATTTCAATGCTTGAAGGAGCGGTTTTGGATATT
AGATACGGTGTTTCGAGAATTGCATATAGTAAAGACTTTGAAACTCTCAAAGTTGATTTTCTTAGCAAGC
TACCTGAAATGCTGAAAATGTTCGAAGATCGTTTATGTCATAAAACATATTTAAATGGTGATCATGTAAC
CCATCCTGACTTCATGTTGTATGACGCTCTTGATGTTGTTTTATACATGGACCCAATGTGCCTGGATGCG
TTCCCAAAATTAGTTTGTTTTAAAAAACGTATTGAAGCTATCCCACAAATTGATAAGTACTTGAAATCCA
GCAAGTATATAGCATGGCCTTTGCAGGGCTGGCAAGCCACGTTTGGTGGTGGCGACCATCCTCCAAAATC
GGATCTGGTTCCGCGTGGATCCGAAAACCTCTACTTCCAAGGTAAAACGGTAGACCTCTCTGTCACCGGA
ATGAGCTGGATGGAAGAACGAACTATTCTCTTGACGCCGTATGGAAGTAGGTTGTATGGGACTGACACGG
AGAATTCCGATTGGGATTTCAAAGGAGTCTGCATACCACCAAAGGAATATTTCCTTGGTCTCGAGACATT
TAATGAGTATAACAATACGGGGGGTAAGACCTTTAAGAACACGAAGGATGATGTAGACATTAATATCATA
CACGTAAGCAAGTTTGTTAAAGATGCCATGCACGGTGTCCCCAACAATATTGAAGTTCTCTTCGCACGAG
AGCAAGATTACATAATTCTGACGGAGCTTGGGCAGGTGTTGCGAGACAACCGCCATCTTTTCCTGAGTAA
ACAAATTATCACAAAATTCGGGGGCTATACCCGATCCCTTACTAATAAGCTGAAGAATGGCGCAGGTAGG
CAAGAATTGGTCGAAGAATTTGGTTACGATACGAAGAACTTCATGCAGGGAGTCAGGCTCCAACTTTCTG
CCATTGAAATTTTGGAAACCGGTGACTATAGCACCTATCGACCAGAAAGGGACTTCCTTTTGGGTTGCCG
GAATGGAGAGTATACTAGGGAACAGGCCCTCGCACTTGTAGAGAGCTACGACGAACGCTTGCAGGTGGCC
CACGAAAACAGCAAGTTGCCGGAAAAGCCTGACTATAACAAGATTAACGGTATGTTGATGGCTATTAATG
AAGATGCGCTGAAATTTGGCATTCACTCTCATCATCATCACCATCATTAGCGGCCGCATCGTGACTGACT
GACGATCTGCCTCGCGCGTTTCGGTGATGACGGTGAAAACCTCTGACACATGCAGCTCCCGGAGACGGTC
ACAGCTTGTCTGTAAGCGGATGCCGGGAGCAGACAAGCCCGTCAGGGCGCGTCAGCGGGTGTTGGCGGGT
GTCGGGGCGCAGCCATGACCCAGTCACGTAGCGATAGCGGAGTGTATAATTCTTGAAGACGAAAGGGCCT
CGTGATACGCCTATTTTTATAGGTTAATGTCATGATAATAATGGTTTCTTAGACGTCAGGTGGCACTTTT
CGGGGAAATGTGCGCGGAACCCCTATTTGTTTATTTTTCTAAATACATTCAAATATGTATCCGCTCATGA
GACAATAACCCTGATAAATGCTTCAATAATATTGAAAAAGGAAGAGTATGAGTATTCAACATTTCCGTGT
CGCCCTTATTCCCTTTTTTGCGGCATTTTGCCTTCCTGTTTTTGCTCACCCAGAAACGCTGGTGAAAGTA
AAAGATGCTGAAGATCAGTTGGGTGCACGAGTGGGTTACATCGAACTGGATCTCAACAGCGGTAAGATCC
TTGAGAGTTTTCGCCCCGAAGAACGTTTTCCAATGATGAGCACTTTTAAAGTTCTGCTATGTGGCGCGGT
ATTATCCCGTGTTGACGCCGGGCAAGAGCAACTCGGTCGCCGCATACACTATTCTCAGAATGACTTGGTT
GAGTACTCACCAGTCACAGAAAAGCATCTTACGGATGGCATGACAGTAAGAGAATTATGCAGTGCTGCCA
TAACCATGAGTGATAACACTGCGGCCAACTTACTTCTGACAACGATCGGAGGACCGAAGGAGCTAACCGC
TTTTTTGCACAACATGGGGGATCATGTAACTCGCCTTGATCGTTGGGAACCGGAGCTGAATGAAGCCATA
CCAAACGACGAGCGTGACACCACGATGCCTGCAGCAATGGCAACAACGTTGCGCAAACTATTAACTGGCG
AACTACTTACTCTAGCTTCCCGGCAACAATTAATAGACTGGATGGAGGCGGATAAAGTTGCAGGACCACT
TCTGCGCTCGGCCCTTCCGGCTGGCTGGTTTATTGCTGATAAATCTGGAGCCGGTGAGCGTGGGTCTCGC
GGTATCATTGCAGCACTGGGGCCAGATGGTAAGCCCTCCCGTATCGTAGTTATCTACACGACGGGGAGTC
AGGCAACTATGGATGAACGAAATAGACAGATCGCTGAGATAGGTGCCTCACTGATTAAGCATTGGTAACT
GTCAGACCAAGTTTACTCATATATACTTTAGATTGATTTAAAACTTCATTTTTAATTTAAAAGGATCTAG
GTGAAGATCCTTTTTGATAATCTCATGACCAAAATCCCTTAACGTGAGTTTTCGTTCCACTGAGCGTCAG
ACCCCGTAGAAAAGATCAAAGGATCTTCTTGAGATCCTTTTTTTCTGCGCGTAATCTGCTGCTTGCAAAC
AAAAAAACCACCGCTACCAGCGGTGGTTTGTTTGCCGGATCAAGAGCTACCAACTCTTTTTCCGAAGGTA
ACTGGCTTCAGCAGAGCGCAGATACCAAATACTGTCCTTCTAGTGTAGCCGTAGTTAGGCCACCACTTCA
AGAACTCTGTAGCACCGCCTACATACCTCGCTCTGCTAATCCTGTTACCAGTGGCTGCTGCCAGTGGCGA
TAAGTCGTGTCTTACCGGGTTGGACTCAAGACGATAGTTACCGGATAAGGCGCAGCGGTCGGGCTGAACG
GGGGGTTCGTGCACACAGCCCAGCTTGGAGCGAACGACCTACACCGAACTGAGATACCTACAGCGTGAGC
TATGAGAAAGCGCCACGCTTCCCGAAGGGAGAAAGGCGGACAGGTATCCGGTAAGCGGCAGGGTCGGAAC
AGGAGAGCGCACGAGGGAGCTTCCAGGGGGAAACGCCTGGTATCTTTATAGTCCTGTCGGGTTTCGCCAC
CTCTGACTTGAGCGTCGATTTTTGTGATGCTCGTCAGGGGGGCGGAGCCTATGGAAAAACGCCAGCAACG
CGGCCTTTTTACGGTTCCTGGCCTTTTGCTGGCCTTTTGCTCACATGTTCTTTCCTGCGTTATCCCCTGA
TTCTGTGGATAACCGTATTACCGCCTTTGAGTGAGCTGATACCGCTCGCCGCAGCCGAACGACCGAGCGC
AGCGAGTCAGTGAGCGAGGAAGCGGAAGAGCGCCTGATGCGGTATTTTCTCCTTACGCATCTGTGCGGTA
TTTCACACCGCATAAATTCCGACACCATCGAATGGCGCAAAACCTTTCGCGGTATGGCATGATAGCGCCC
GGAAGAGAGTCAATTCAGGGTGGTGAATGTGAAACCAGTAACGTTATACGATGTCGCAGAGTATGCCGGT
GTCTCTTATCAGACCGTTTCCCGCGTGGTGAACCAGGCCAGCCACGTTTCTGCGAAAACGCGGGAAAAAG
TGGAAGCGGCGATGGCGGAGCTGAATTACATTCCCAACCGCGTGGCACAACAACTGGCGGGCAAACAGTC
GTTGCTGATTGGCGTTGCCACCTCCAGTCTGGCCCTGCACGCGCCGTCGCAAATTGTCGCGGCGATTAAA
TCTCGCGCCGATCAACTGGGTGCCAGCGTGGTGGTGTCGATGGTAGAACGAAGCGGCGTCGAAGCCTGTA
AAGCGGCGGTGCACAATCTTCTCGCGCAACGCGTCAGTGGGCTGATCATTAACTATCCGCTGGATGACCA
GGATGCCATTGCTGTGGAAGCTGCCTGCACTAATGTTCCGGCGTTATTTCTTGATGTCTCTGACCAGACA
CCCATCAACAGTATTATTTTCTCCCATGAAGACGGTACGCGACTGGGCGTGGAGCATCTGGTCGCATTGG
GTCACCAGCAAATCGCGCTGTTAGCGGGCCCATTAAGTTCTGTCTCGGCGCGTCTGCGTCTGGCTGGCTG
GCATAAATATCTCACTCGCAATCAAATTCAGCCGATAGCGGAACGGGAAGGCGACTGGAGTGCCATGTCC
GGTTTTCAACAAACCATGCAAATGCTGAATGAGGGCATCGTTCCCACTGCGATGCTGGTTGCCAACGATC
AGATGGCGCTGGGCGCAATGCGCGCCATTACCGAGTCCGGGCTGCGCGTTGGTGCGGATATCTCGGTAGT
GGGATACGACGATACCGAAGACAGCTCATGTTATATCCCGCCGTTAACCACCATCAAACAGGATTTTCGC
CTGCTGGGGCAAACCAGCGTGGACCGCTTGCTGCAACTCTCTCAGGGCCAGGCGGTGAAGGGCAATCAGC
TGTTGCCCGTCTCACTGGTGAAAAGAAAAACCACCCTGGCGCCCAATACGCAAACCGCCTCTCCCCGCGC
GTTGGCCGATTCATTAATGCAGCTGGCACGACAGGTTTCCCGACTGGAAAGCGGGCAGTGAGCGCAACGC
AATTAATGTAAGTTAGCTCACTCATTAGGCACCCCAGGCTTTACACTTTATGCTTCCGGCTCGTATGTTG
TGTGGAATTGTGAGCGGATAACAATTTCACACAGGAAACAGCTATGACCATGATTACGGATTCACTGGCC
GTCGTTTTACAACGTCGTGACTGGGAAAACCCTGGCGTTACCCAACTTAATCGCCTTGCAGCACATCCCC
CTTTCGCCAGCTGGCGTAATAGCGAAGAGGCCCGCACCGATCGCCCTTCCCAACAGTTGCGCAGCCTGAA
TGGCGAATGGCGCTTTGCCTGGTTTCCGGCACCAGAAGCGGTGCCGGAAAGCTGGCTGGAGTGCGATCTT
CCTGAGGCCGATACTGTCGTCGTCCCCTCAAACTGGCAGATGCACGGTTACGATGCGCCCATCTACACCA
ACGTGACCTATCCCATTACGGTCAATCCGCCGTTTGTTCCCACGGAGAATCCGACGGGTTGTTACTCGCT
CACATTTAATGTTGATGAAAGCTGGCTACAGGAAGGCCAGACGCGAATTATTTTTGATGGCGTTGGAATT
AGC
Features (pLannotate 1.2.2; 16 found; start..end, strand, type, name):
    180..208     +  promoter       tac promoter: strong E. coli promoter; hybrid between the trp and lac UV5 promoters
    216..232     +  protein_bind   lac operator: The lac repressor binds to the lac operator to inhibit transcription in E. coli. This inhibition can be relieved by adding lactose or isopropyl-β-D-thiogalactopyranoside (IPTG). lac repressor encoded by lacI
    255..908     +  CDS            GST26_SCHJA: Experimental evidence at protein level: Swiss-Prot protein existence level 1. GST isoenzymes appear to play a central role in the parasite detoxification system. Other functions are also suspected including a role in increasing the solubility of haematin in the parasite gut. From Schistosoma japonicum (Blood fluke).
   1757..1796    +  CDS            rop (fragment): Rop protein, which maintains plasmids at low copy number; rop
   1898..1938    +  misc_feature   bom (fragment): basis of mobility region from pBR322
   2043..2147    +  promoter       AmpR promoter: bla
   2148..3008    +  CDS            AmpR: β-lactamase; bla; confers resistance to ampicillin, carbenicillin, and related antibiotics
   3179..3767    +  rep_origin     ori: high-copy-number ColE1/pMB1/pBR322/pUC origin of replication
   3953..4004    -  misc_feature   bom (fragment): basis of mobility region from pBR322
   4011..4088    +  promoter       lacI promoter: lacI
   4089..5171    +  CDS            lacI: lac repressor; lacI; The lac repressor binds to the lac operator to inhibit transcription in E. coli. This inhibition can be relieved by adding lactose or isopropyl-β-D-thiogalactopyranoside (IPTG).
   5184..5205    +  protein_bind   CAP binding site: CAP binding activates transcription in the presence of cAMP. E. coli catabolite activator protein
   5220..5250    +  promoter       lac promoter: promoter for the E. coli lac operon
   5258..5274    +  protein_bind   lac operator: The lac repressor binds to the lac operator to inhibit transcription in E. coli. This inhibition can be relieved by adding lactose or isopropyl-β-D-thiogalactopyranoside (IPTG). lac repressor encoded by lacI
   5294..5467    +  CDS            lacZα: LacZα fragment of β-galactosidase; lacZ fragment
   5731..104     -  CDS            yciV (fragment) (across the origin): RNAAM_ECOLI - Also known as trpH From Escherichia coli (strain K12).
