[The description below was written by a language model from this plasmid's Addgene catalogue record and pLannotate feature annotations shown in this document.]
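Description:
pGEX4-4T-1 BCP1 NTase is a bacterial expression plasmid built on the pGEX-4T-1 backbone for producing the SMODS/CD-NTase enzyme of Bacillus phage Bcp1 as a glutathione S-transferase fusion in E. coli. It is maintained through a ColE1/pMB1-type origin of replication and selected with ampicillin via the β-lactamase (AmpR) gene and its own promoter. The catalogue lists it as low copy, although the annotation tool's generic label for this origin family reads high copy. Only short fragments of rop and the bom mobility region are detected. The sequenced plasmid is 5,743 nt.

Expression is driven by the hybrid tac promoter, followed by a lac operator. The plasmid carries its own lacI gene, so transcription is repressed until relieved by IPTG. Downstream lies the Schistosoma japonicum GST coding sequence, which serves as an N-terminal solubility and glutathione-affinity tag. The 795 bp phage insert, introduced by ligation-independent cloning, is not itself annotated in the feature table, but presumably occupies the unannotated stretch after GST. According to the record, it has a TEV protease site at its N terminus, which would allow GST to be removed from the purified protein, and a C-terminal His tag for metal-affinity purification. The remaining annotations (CAP site, lac promoter and operator, lacZα fragment and a yciV fragment) are remnants of the backbone rather than functional parts of the payload.

The design suits inducible overexpression and tandem-affinity purification of the recombinant nucleotidyltransferase. The record itself states only that the plasmid expresses the protein and names no downstream application.
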