Addgene plasmid #161812: pGEX4-4T-1 BCP1 NTase
Purpose: Expresses SMODS/CD-NTase from Bacillus phage Bcp1
Depositing lab: Douglas Feldman. Depositing organization: University of Southern California.
Backbone
  Vector backbone: pGEX-4T-1
  Vector type: Bacterial Expression
Growth in bacteria
  Bacterial resistance: Ampicillin, 100 μg/mL
  Growth temperature: 37°C
  Growth strain: DH5alpha
  Copy number: Low Copy
Gene/Insert
  Gene/Insert name: phage BCP1 SMODS/CD-NTase enzyme
  Species: BCP1 phage
  Insert size (bp): 795
  Tag / fusion protein: TEV (N terminal on insert); His (C terminal on insert)
  Cloning method: Ligation Independent Cloning
  Sequencing primers: 5′ 5GEX; 3′ 3GEX
Terms and licenses: Academic/Nonprofit Terms; Industry Terms: Not Available to Industry
How to cite: pGEX4-4T-1 BCP1 NTase was a gift from Douglas Feldman (Addgene plasmid # 161812 ; http://n2t.net/addgene:161812 ; RRID:Addgene_161812)
